>Addgene plasmid #187296 | GFP-ROCK1 | addgene full sequence | sequence record 371993 | Addgene NGS Result
AAGATCAAAGGATCTTCTTGAGATCCTTTTTTTCTGCGCGTAATCTGCTGCTTGCAAACAAAAAAACCAC
CGCTACCAGCGGTGGTTTGTTTGCCGGATCAAGAGCTACCAACTCTTTTTCCGAAGGTAACTGGCTTCAG
CAGAGCGCAGATACCAAATACTGTTCTTCTAGTGTAGCCGTAGTTAGGCCACCACTTCAAGAACTCTGTA
GCACCGCCTACATACCTCGCTCTGCTAATCCTGTTACCAGTGGCTGCTGCCAGTGGCGATAAGTCGTGTC
TTACCGGGTTGGACTCAAGACGATAGTTACCGGATAAGGCGCAGCGGTCGGGCTGAACGGGGGGTTCGTG
CACACAGCCCAGCTTGGAGCGAACGACCTACACCGAACTGAGATACCTACAGCGTGAGCTATGAGAAAGC
GCCACGCTTCCCGAAGGGAGAAAGGCGGACAGGTATCCGGTAAGCGGCAGGGTCGGAACAGGAGAGCGCA
CGAGGGAGCTTCCAGGGGGAAACGCCTGGTATCTTTATAGTCCTGTCGGGTTTCGCCACCTCTGACTTGA
GCGTCGATTTTTGTGATGCTCGTCAGGGGGGCGGAGCCTATGGAAAAACGCCAGCAACGCGGCCTTTTTA
CGGTTCCTGGCCTTTTGCTGGCCTTTTGCTCACATGTTCTTTCCTGCGTTATCCCCTGATTCTGTGGATA
ACCGTATTACCGCCATGCATTAGTTATTAATAGTAATCAATTACGGGGTCATTAGTTCATAGCCCATATA
TGGAGTTCCGCGTTACATAACTTACGGTAAATGGCCCGCCTGGCTGACCGCCCAACGACCCCCGCCCATT
GACGTCAATAATGACGTATGTTCCCATAGTAACGCCAATAGGGACTTTCCATTGACGTCAATGGGTGGAG
TATTTACGGTAAACTGCCCACTTGGCAGTACATCAAGTGTATCATATGCCAAGTACGCCCCCTATTGACG
TCAATGACGGTAAATGGCCCGCCTGGCATTATGCCCAGTACATGACCTTATGGGACTTTCCTACTTGGCA
GTACATCTACGTATTAGTCATCGCTATTACCATGGTGATGCGGTTTTGGCAGTACATCAATGGGCGTGGA
TAGCGGTTTGACTCACGGGGATTTCCAAGTCTCCACCCCATTGACGTCAATGGGAGTTTGTTTTGGCACC
AAAATCAACGGGACTTTCCAAAATGTCGTAACAACTCCGCCCCATTGACGCAAATGGGCGGTAGGCGTGT
ACGGTGGGAGGTCTATATAAGCAGAGCTGGTTTAGTGAACCGTCAGATCCGCTAGCGCTACCGGTCGCCA
CCATGGTGAGCAAGGGCGAGGAGCTGTTCACCGGGGTGGTGCCCATCCTGGTCGAGCTGGACGGCGACGT
AAACGGCCACAAGTTCAGCGTGTCCGGCGAGGGCGAGGGCGATGCCACCTACGGCAAGCTGACCCTGAAG
TTCATCTGCACCACCGGCAAGCTGCCCGTGCCCTGGCCCACCCTCGTGACCACCCTGACCTACGGCGTGC
AGTGCTTCAGCCGCTACCCCGACCACATGAAGCAGCACGACTTCTTCAAGTCCGCCATGCCCGAAGGCTA
CGTCCAGGAGCGCACCATCTTCTTCAAGGACGACGGCAACTACAAGACCCGCGCCGAGGTGAAGTTCGAG
GGCGACACCCTGGTGAACCGCATCGAGCTGAAGGGCATCGACTTCAAGGAGGACGGCAACATCCTGGGGC
ACAAGCTGGAGTACAACTACAACAGCCACAACGTCTATATCATGGCCGACAAGCAGAAGAACGGCATCAA
GGTGAACTTCAAGATCCGCCACAACATCGAGGACGGCAGCGTGCAGCTCGCCGACCACTACCAGCAGAAC
ACCCCCATCGGCGACGGCCCCGTGCTGCTGCCCGACAACCACTACCTGAGCACCCAGTCCGCCCTGAGCA
AAGACCCCAACGAGAAGCGCGATCACATGGTCCTGCTGGAGTTCGTGACCGCCGCCGGGATCACTCTCGG
CATGGACGAGCTGTACAAGTCCGGACTCAGATCTCGAGCTCAAATGTCGACTGGGGACAGTTTTGAGACT
CGGTTTGAAAAAATCGACAACCTGCTGCGGGATCCCAAATCGGAAGTGAATTCAGATTGTTTGCTGGATG
GATTGGATGCCCTGGTTTATGATTTGGATTTTCCTGCCTTAAGAAAAAACAAAAATATTGACAACTTTCT
AAGCAGATATAAAGACACAATAAATAAAATTAGAGATTTACGGATGAAAGCAGAAGATTATGAAGTGGTA
AAGGTAATCGGCAGAGGTGCATTTGGAGAAGTTCAATTGGTGAGGCATAAATCCACTAGGAAGGTTTATG
CTATGAAGCTGCTCAGCAAATTTGAAATGATTAAGAGATCGGATTCTGCTTTTTTCTGGGAAGAAAGGGA
CATCATGGCGTTTGCCAATAGTCCTTGGGTTGTTCAGCTTTTTTATGCATTCCAAGATGACCGGTATCTC
TACATGGTGATGGAGTACATGCCTGGCGGAGACCTTGTCAACCTGATGAGCAACTATGACGTGCCTGAAA
AATGGGCAAGATTCTATACTGCAGAAGTAGTTCTTGCATTGGATGCAATCCATTCCATGGGTTTTATTCA
TAGAGATGTAAAGCCTGATAACATGCTGCTGGATAAGTCTGGACATTTGAAGTTAGCAGATTTTGGTACT
TGTATGAAGATGAATAAGGAAGGTATGGTACGATGTGACACAGCAGTTGGAACACCTGATTATATCTCAC
CCGAAGTATTAAAATCCCAAGGCGGTGATGGCTATTATGGACGAGAGTGTGACTGGTGGTCAGTTGGGGT
ATTTCTATATGAAATGCTCGTAGGTGACACACCTTTCTATGCAGATTCTTTGGTTGGGACTTACAGTAAA
ATTATGAACCATAAAAATTCACTTACTTTCCCTGATGATAATGACATATCAAAAGAGGCAAAAAATCTCA
TTTGTGCCTTCCTTACAGACAGAGAAGTGAGATTGGGCAGAAATGGTGTAGAGGAAATCAAACGTCATCT
CTTCTTCAAAAATGATCAGTGGGCTTGGGAAACGCTCCGAGACACTGTAGCACCAGTTGTGCCTGATTTA
AGTAGTGACATTGATACTAGTAATTTTGATGACTTAGAAGAAGATAAAGGAGATGAAGAAACATTTCCTA
TTCCAAAAGCTTTTGTTGGCAATCAGCTACCTTTTGTAGGATTTACATATTATAGCAATCGTAGATACTT
ACCTTCAGCAAATGCCAGTGAGAACAGATCTAGCTCCAATGTGGATAAAAGCTTGCAGGAAAGTTTACAG
AAAACAATCTACAAGCTTGAAGAGCAACTGCATAATGAAATGCAATTAAAAGATGAAATGGAGCAGAAAT
GCAGAACTTCAAACTTAAAACTAGACAAGATAATGAAAGAATTGGATGAAGAGGGGAATCAAAGAAGAAA
TCTAGAATCTGCAGTGTCTCAAATTGAGAAAGAAAAGATGTTGCTACAACATAGAATTAATGAGTACCAA
AGAAAAGTGGAACAGGAAAATGAGAAGAGAAGAAATATAGAAAATGAAGTTTCTACACTAAAGGACCAGT
TAGAAGACTTACGGAAAGCAAGTCAGACCTCACAGCTTGCTAATGAGAAGCTGACACAGTTACAGAAGCA
GTTAGAAGAAGCGAATGACTTACTTAGGACAGAATCAGACACAGCTGTAAGATTAAGGAAGAGTCACACA
GAGATGAGCAAGTCAATTAGTCAGCTAGAGTCCCTGAACAGAGAATTACAGGAAAGAAACAGAATTTTAG
AGAATTCCAAGTCACAAGCAGACAAGGATTACTACCAGCTGCAAGCTGTATTGGAAGCTGAGCGAAGAGA
CAGAGGGCATGATTCTGAGATGATTGGAGACCTTCAAGCACGAATTACATCTTTACAAGAAGAAGTGAAA
CATCTCAAACATAATCTTGAAAGAGTGGAAGGAGAAAGAAAAGAGGCTCAAGACATGCTTAATCATTCAG
AAAAGGAAAAGAATAATTTGGAGATAGATTTGAATTACAAGCTCAAGTCTATACAACAGCGGTTAGAACA
AGAAGTAAATGAACATAAAGTCACCAAAGCACGCCTAACTGACAAGCACCAATCTATCGAAGAGGCAAAG
TCTGTTGCCATGTGTGAAATGGAAAAAAAGCTGAAGGAAGAGAGAGAAGCTCGAGAGAAGGCAGAAAATA
GAGTTGTTGAGACTGAGAAACAATGTTCCATGCTAGATGTTGACCTGAAACAGTCTCAGCAGAAGCTAGA
ACATTTGACCGAAAATAAAGAAAGGATGGAGGATGAAGTTAAGAATCTCGCCCTGCAGCTGGAACAGGAA
TCAAATAAACGGCTCTTGTTACAGAATGAATTGAAGACTCAAGCATTTGAAGCAGACAATTTAAAAGGTT
TAGAAAAACAGATGAAACAGGAAATAAATACTTTATTGGAAGCAAAGAGATTGTTAGAATTTGAGTTAGC
TCAGCTTACAAAGCAATATAGGGGAAATGAAGGGCAAATGCGGGAGTTACAAGATCAACTTGAAGCTGAG
CAGTATTTCTCTACACTTTATAAAACCCAAGTAAAGGAGCTTAAAGAAGAAATTGAAGAAAAAAACCGAG
AAAATTTAAGGAAAATACAGGAACTGCAAAGTGAAAAAGAAACTCTCTCTACTCAGTTGGATTTAGCAGA
AACAAAAGCTGAGTCTGAGCAGCTGGCGCGAGGGATTCTGGAAGAACAGTATTTTGAGTTGACTCAGGAA
AGCAAGAAAGCTGCTTCAAGAAATAGACAAGAGATTACAGATAAAGATCATACTGTTAGTCGGCTTGAAG
AAACAAACAGTGTGCTAACCAAAGATATTGAAATGCTAAGAAAAGAAAATGAAGAGCTAAATGAAAGAAT
GAGGACAGCAGAAGAAGAATATAAATTGAAGAAGGAGGAAGAAATAAATAATCTTAAGGCTGCTTTTGAA
AAGAATATCAGTACCGAACGGACCCTTAAAACACAGGCTGTTAACAAGTTGGCAGAAATAATGAATCGCA
AAGATTTTAAAATTGATCGAAAGAAAGCTAATACACAAGATTTAAGAAAAAAAGAAAAGGAAAATAGAAA
GCTACAACTGGAACTTAACCAAGAGAGAGAAAAATTTAACCAAATGGTGGTGAAACACCAGAAGGAGCTG
AATGACATGCAAGCGCAATTGGTAGAAGAATGTACACATAGAAATGAACTTCAAATGCAGTTGGCTAGCA
AAGAGAGTGATATTGAGCAGTTGCGGGCAAAACTTTTGGACCTTTCGGATTCAACTAGTGTTGCTAGTTT
TCCTAGTGCAGATGAAACTGATGGAAACCTTCCAGAGTCAAGAATTGAAGGTTGGCTTTCTGTACCAAAT
AGAGGAAATATCAAAAGATATGGCTGGAAGAAACAGTATGTTGTGGTAAGCAGCAAAAAGATCTTGTTCT
ATAATGATGAACAAGATAAGGAACAATCCAGTCCATCTATGGTGTTAGACATAGATAAATTGTTTCATGT
CCGACCTGTAACCCAAGGAGATGTGTACAGAGCAGAAACTGAAGAAATTCCTAAAATATTCCAGATACTA
TATGCAAATGAAGGTGAATGTAGAAAAGATATAGAAGTGGAACCGGTTCAACAAGGTGAAAAAACTAATT
TCCAGAATCACAAAGGCCATGAATTCATTCCTACCCTCTACCACTTTCCTGCCAACTGTGAGGCCTGTGC
CAAACCTTTGTGGCATGTCTTTAAGCCACCACCTGCCCTAGAGTGTCGAAGATGCCATGTTAAGTGCCAC
AGAGACCATCTAGACAAGAAAGAGGACTTGATTTCCCCGTGCAAAGTAAGTTACGATGTAACATCAGCAA
GAGATATGCTGCTGTTAGCATGTTCTCAGGATGAACAAAAAAAGTGGGTTACTCATCTAGTAAAGAAGAT
TCCTAAGAACCCACCATCTGGCTTTGTCCGTGCCTCTCCTCGAACGCTGTCAACAAGATCCACTGCAAAT
CAGTCTTTCCGCAAAGTAGTCAAAAATACATCTGGAAAAACTAGTTAAGGTACCGCGGGCCCGGGATCCA
CCGGATCTAGATAACTGATCATAATCAGCCATACCACATTTGTAGAGGTTTTACTTGCTTTAAAAAACCT
CCCACACCTCCCCCTGAACCTGAAACATAAAATGAATGCAATTGTTGTTGTTAACTTGTTTATTGCAGCT
TATAATGGTTACAAATAAAGCAATAGCATCACAAATTTCACAAATAAAGCATTTTTTTCACTGCATTCTA
GTTGTGGTTTGTCCAAACTCATCAATGTATCTTAACGCGTAAATTGTAAGCGTTAATATTTTGTTAAAAT
TCGCGTTAAATTTTTGTTAAATCAGCTCATTTTTTAACCAATAGGCCGAAATCGGCAAAATCCCTTATAA
ATCAAAAGAATAGACCGAGATAGGGT
[37 nt withheld, positions 6537-6573]
AAAGAACGTGGACTCCAACGTCAAAGG
[49 nt withheld, positions 6601-6649]
T
[91 nt withheld, positions 6651-6741]
G
[124 nt withheld, positions 6743-6866]
CAGGTGGCACTTTTCGGGGAAATGTGCGCGGAACCCCTATTTGTTTATTTTTCTAAATACATTCAAATAT
GTATCCGCTCATGAGACAATAACCCTGATAAATGCTTCAATAATATTGAAAAAGGAAGAGTCCTGAGGCG
GAAAGAACCAGCTGTGGAATGTGTGTCAGTTAGGGTGTGGAAAGTCCCCAGGCTCCCCAGCAGGCAGAAG
TATGCAAAGCATGCATCTCAATTAGTCAGCAACCAGGTGTGGAAAGTCCCCAGGCTCCCCAGCAGGCAGA
AGTATGCAAAGCATGCATCTCAATTAGTCAGCAACCATAGTCCCGCCCCTAACTCCGCCCATCCCGCCCC
TAACTCCGCCCAGTTCCGCCCATTCTCCGCCCCATGGCTGACTAATTTTTTTTATTTATGCAGAGGCCGA
GGCCGCCTCGGCCTCTGAGCTATTCCAGAAGTAGTGAGGAGGCTTTTTTGGAGGCCTAGGCTTTTGCAAA
GATCGATCAAGAGACAGGATGAGGATCGTTTCGCATGATTGAACAAGATGGATTGCACGCAGGTTCTCCG
GCCGCTTGGGTGGAGAGGCTATTCGGCTATGACTGGGCACAACAGACAATCGGCTGCTCTGATGCCGCCG
TGTTCCGGCTGTCAGCGCAGGGGCGCCCGGTTCTTTTTGTCAAGACCGACCTGTCCGGTGCCCTGAATGA
ACTGCAAGACGAGGCAGCGCGGCTATCGTGGCTGGCCACGACGGGCGTTCCTTGCGCAGCTGTGCTCGAC
GTTGTCACTGAAGCGGGAAGGGACTGGCTGCTATTGGGCGAAGTGCCGGGGCAGGATCTCCTGTCATCTC
ACCTTGCTCCTGCCGAGAAAGTATCCATCATGGCTGATGCAATGCGGCGGCTGCATACGCTTGATCCGGC
TACCTGCCCATTCGACCACCAAGCGAAACATCGCATCGAGCGAGCACGTACTCGGATGGAAGCCGGTCTT
GTCGATCAGGATGATCTGGACGAAGAGCATCAGGGGCTCGCGCCAGCCGAACTGTTCGCCAGGCTCAAGG
CGAGCATGCCCGACGGCGAGGATCTCGTCGTGACCCATGGCGATGCCTGCTTGCCGAATATCATGGTGGA
AAATGGCCGCTTTTCTGGATTCATCGACTGTGGCCGGCTGGGTGTGGCGGACCGCTATCAGGACATAGCG
TTGGCTACCCGTGATATTGCTGAAGAGCTTGGCGGCGAATGGGCTGACCGCTTCCTCGTGCTTTACGGTA
TCGCCGCTCCCGATTCGCAGCGCATCGCCTTCTATCGCCTTCTTGACGAGTTCTTCTGAGCGGGACTCTG
GGGTTCGAAATGACCGACCAAGCGACGCCCAACCTGCCATCACGAGATTTCGATTCCACCGCCGCCTTCT
ATGAAAGGTTGGGCTTCGGAATCGTTTTCCGGGACGCCGGCTGGATGATCCTCCAGCGCGGGGATCTCAT
GCTGGAGTTCTTCGCCCACCCTAGGGGGAGGCTAACTGAAACACGGAAGGAGACAATACCGGAAGGAACC
CGCGCTATGACGGCAATAAAAAGACAGAATAAAACGCACGGTGTTGGGTCGTTTGTTCATAAACGCGGGG
TTCGGTCCCAGGGCTGGCACTCTGTCGATACCCCACCGAGACCCCATTGGGGCCAATACGCCCGCGTTTC
TTCCTTTTCCCCACCCCACCCCCCAAGTTCGGGTGAAGGCCCAGGGCTCGCAGCCAACGTCGGGGCGGCA
GGCCCTGCCATAGCCTCAGGTTACTCATATATACTTTAGATTGATTTAAAACTTCATTTTTAATTTAAAA
GGATCTAGGTGAAGATCCTTTTTGATAATCTCATGACCAAAATCCCTTAACGTGAGTTTTCGTTCCACTG
AGCGTCAGACCCCGTAGAA
Features (pLannotate 1.2.2; 16 found; start..end, strand, type, name):
     18..606     +  rep_origin     ori: high-copy-number ColE1/pMB1/pBR322/pUC origin of replication
    781..1084    +  enhancer       CMV enhancer: human cytomegalovirus immediate early enhancer
   1085..1288    +  promoter       CMV promoter: human cytomegalovirus (CMV) immediate early promoter
   1333..2049    +  CDS            EGFP: EGFP is a basic (constitutively fluorescent) green fluorescent protein published in 1996, derived from Aequorea victoria. It is reported to be a rapidly-maturing weak dimer with moderate acid sensitivity.
   2050..2073    +  misc_feature   MCS (fragment): multiple cloning site
   2074..6135    +  CDS            Rock1: ROCK1_MOUSE - Experimental evidence at protein level: Swiss-Prot protein existence level 1. Protein kinase which is a key regulator of the actin cytoskeleton and cell polarity (PubMed:19036714, PubMed:19181962). Involved in regulation of smooth muscle contraction, actin cytoskeleton organization, stress fiber and focal adhesion formation, neurite retraction, cell adhesion and motility via phosphorylation of DAPK3, GFAP, LIMK1, LIMK2, MYL9/MLC2, TPPP, PFN1 and PPP1R12A (PubMed:19036714, PubMed:19181962). Phosphorylates FHOD1 and acts synergistically with it to promote SRC-dependent non-apoptoti
   6139..6164    +  misc_feature   MCS (fragment): multiple cloning site
   6176..6260    +  CDS            large T antigen (fragment): large T antigen from SV40 (simian virus 40)
   6283..6404    +  polyA_signal   SV40 poly(A) signal: SV40 polyadenylation signal
   6438..6866    -  rep_origin     f1 ori (sequence partly withheld): f1 bacteriophage origin of replication; arrow indicates direction of (+) strand synthesis
   6893..6997    +  promoter       AmpR promoter: bla
   6999..7356    +  promoter       SV40 promoter: SV40 enhancer and early promoter
   7391..8185    +  CDS            NeoR/KanR: aminoglycoside phosphotransferase from Tn5; aph(3')-II (or nptII); confers resistance to neomycin, kanamycin, and G418 (Geneticin®)
   8206..8358    +  CDS            ble (fragment): BLE_KLEPN - Experimental evidence at protein level: Swiss-Prot protein existence level 1. Binding protein with a strong affinity to the bleomycin family of antibiotics. Binds to CL990; an antimitotic-antibiotic compound. From Klebsiella pneumoniae.
   8417..8464    +  polyA_signal   HSV TK poly(A) signal: herpes simplex virus thymidine kinase polyadenylation signal (Cole and Stacy, 1985)
   8555..8571    -  polyA_signal   bGH poly(A) signal (fragment): bovine growth hormone polyadenylation signal
