[The description below was written by a language model from this plasmid's Addgene catalogue record and pLannotate feature annotations shown in this document.]
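Description:
GFP-ROCK1 is a mammalian expression plasmid built on the pEGFP-C1 backbone that drives production of mouse Rho-associated kinase 1 (Rock1) fused at its N terminus to EGFP. In the sequenced 8,775-nt record, the human cytomegalovirus immediate early enhancer and promoter sit upstream of the EGFP coding sequence, which runs through a short remnant of the multiple cloning site into the roughly 4.06 kb Rock1 open reading frame, inserted between retained SacI and KpnI sites. The fusion transcript is terminated by the SV40 polyadenylation signal; the small large T antigen fragment annotated just upstream of it is most likely part of that SV40-derived region rather than a functional element.

The plasmid is propagated in E. coli at high copy number from a ColE1/pUC-type origin and also carries an f1 bacteriophage origin. A single Tn5 aminoglycoside phosphotransferase gene (NeoR/KanR) serves both hosts. A bacterial bla-type promoter drives it for kanamycin selection in bacteria, and the adjacent SV40 enhancer/early promoter, with an HSV TK polyadenylation signal downstream, drives it in mammalian cells for G418 selection. The short ble and bGH poly(A) fragments flagged by the annotation software appear to be backbone remnants or partial matches.

ROCK1 is a protein kinase that regulates actin cytoskeleton organisation, contractility, cell adhesion and motility through phosphorylation of targets such as myosin light chain and LIM kinases. The stated purpose is simply to express GFP-ROCK1, so the construct suits visualising the localisation of the kinase in transfected cells. The associated publication concerns myosin II feedback on RhoA signalling at E-cadherin junctions.
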