Addgene plasmid #187296: GFP-ROCK1
Purpose: Express GFP ROCK1
Depositing lab: Alpha Yap. Depositing organization: University of Queensland, Institute for Molecular Bioscience. Publication: Feedback regulation through myosin II confers robustness on RhoA signalling at E-cadherin junctions. Priya R, Gomez GA, Budnar S, Verma S, Cox HL, Hamilton NA, Yap AS. Nat Cell Biol. 2015 Oct;17(10):1282-93. doi: 10.1038/ncb3239. Epub 2015 Sep 14. PubMed 26368311.
Backbone
  Vector backbone: pEGFP-C1
  Backbone manufacturer: Clontech
  Backbone size w/o insert (bp): 4710
  Vector type: Mammalian Expression
  Selectable markers: Neomycin (select with G418)
Growth in bacteria
  Bacterial resistance: Kanamycin, 50 μg/mL
  Growth temperature: 37°C
  Growth strain: DH5alpha
  Copy number: High Copy
Gene/Insert
  Gene/Insert name: Rock1 (a.k.a. 1110055K06Rik, Rock-I)
  Species: M. musculus (mouse)
  Insert size (bp): 4065
  Entrez Gene: Rock1 (a.k.a. 1110055K06Rik, Rock-I)
  Promoter: CMV
  Tag / fusion protein: GFP (N terminal on insert)
  Cloning method: Restriction Enzyme; 5′ cloning site SacI (not destroyed); 3′ cloning site Kpn1 (not destroyed)
  Sequencing primers: 5′ CMV-F; 3′ SV40pA-R
Resource information
  A portion of this plasmid was derived from a plasmid made by: Plasmid made by Rashmi Priya
Terms and licenses: Academic/Nonprofit Terms; Industry Terms: Not Available to Industry
How to cite: GFP-ROCK1 was a gift from Alpha Yap (Addgene plasmid # 187296 ; http://n2t.net/addgene:187296 ; RRID:Addgene_187296)
